>Addgene plasmid #78942 | PP228 | depositor full sequence | sequence record 147687 | PP228 sequence 6163 bps
TCTTCTCGTACGAGCTTGCTCCTGATCAGCCTATCTCGCAGCTGATGAATATCTTGTGGTAGGGGTTTGG
GAAAATCATTCGAGTTTGATGTTTTTCTTGGTATTTCCCACTCCTCTTCAGAGTACAGAAGATTAAGTGA
GACCTTCGTTTGTGCGGATCCCCCACACACCATAGCTTCAAAATGTTTCTACTCCTTTTTTACTCTTCCA
GATTTTCTCGGACTCCGCGCATCGCCGTACCACTTCAAAACACCCAAGCACAGCATACTAAATTTTCCCT
CTTTCTTCCTCTAGGGTGTCGTTAATTACCCGTACTAAAGGTTTGGAAAAGAAAAAAGAGACCGCCTCGT
TTCTTTTTCTTCGTCGAAAAAGGCAATAAAAATTTTTATCACGTTTCTTTTTCTTGAAATTTTTTTTTTT
AGTTTTTTTCTCTTTCAGTGACCTCCATTGATATTTAAGTTAATAAACGGTCTTCAATTTCTCAAGTTTC
AGTTTCATTTTTCTTGTTCTATTACAACTTTTTTTACTTCTTGTTCATTAGAAAGAAAGCATAGCAATCT
AATCTAAGGGGCGGTGTTGACAATTAATCATCGGCATAGTATATCGGCATAGTATAATACGACAAGGTGA
GGAACTAAACCATGGCCAAGTTGACCAGTGCCGTTCCGGTGCTCACCGCGCGCGACGTCGCCGGAGCGGT
CGAGTTCTGGACCGACCGGCTCGGGTTCTCCCGGGACTTCGTGGAGGACGACTTCGCCGGTGTGGTCCGG
GACGACGTGACCCTGTTCATCAGCGCGGTCCAGGACCAGGTGGTGCCGGACAACACCCTGGCCTGGGTGT
GGGTGCGCGGCCTGGACGAGCTGTACGCCGAGTGGTCGGAGGTCGTGTCCACGAACTTCCGGGACGCCTC
CGGGCCGGCCATGACCGAGATCGGCGAGCAGCCGTGGGGGCGGGAGTTCGCCCTGCGCGACCCGGCCGGC
AACTGCGTGCACTTCGTGGCCGAGGAGCAGGACTGACACGTCCGACGGCGGCCCACGGGTCCCAGGCCTC
GGAGATCCGTCCCCCTTTTCCTTTGTCGATATCATGTAATTAGTTATGTCACGCTTACATTCACGCCCTC
CCCCCACATCCGCTCTAACCGAAAAGGAAGGAGTTAGACAACCTGAAGTCTAGGTCCCTATTTATTTTTT
TATAGTTATGTTAGTATTAAGAACGTTATTTATATTTCAAATTTTTCTTTTTTTTCTGTACAGACGCGTG
TACGCATGTAACATTATACTGAAAACCTTGCTTGAGAAGGTTTTGGGACGCTCGAAGGCTTTAATTTGCA
AGCTGGAGACCAACATGTGAGCAAAAGGCCAGCAAAAGGCCAGGAACCGTAAAAAGGCCGCGTTGCTGGC
GTTTTTCCATAGGCTCCGCCCCCCTGACGAGCATCACAAAAATCGACGCTCAAGTCAGAGGTGGCGAAAC
CCGACAGGACTATAAAGATACCAGGCGTTTCCCCCTGGAAGCTCCCTCGTGCGCTCTCCTGTTCCGACCC
TGCCGCTTACCGGATACCTGTCCGCCTTTCTCCCTTCGGGAAGCGTGGCGCTTTCTCAATGCTCACGCTG
TAGGTATCTCAGTTCGGTGTAGGTCGTTCGCTCCAAGCTGGGCTGTGTGCACGAACCCCCCGTTCAGCCC
GACCGCTGCGCCTTATCCGGTAACTATCGTCTTGAGTCCAACCCGGTAAGACACGACTTATCGCCACTGG
CAGCAGCCACTGGTAACAGGATTAGCAGAGCGAGGTATGTAGGCGGTGCTACAGAGTTCTTGAAGTGGTG
GCCTAACTACGGCTACACTAGAAGGACAGTATTTGGTATCTGCGCTCTGCTGAAGCCAGTTACCTTCGGA
AAAAGAGTTGGTAGCTCTTGATCCGGCAAACAAACCACCGCTGGTAGCGGTGGTTTTTTTGTTTGCAAGC
AGCAGATTACGCGCAGAAAAAAAGGATCTCAAGAAGATCCTTTGATCTTTTCTACGGGGTCTGACGCTCA
GTGGAACGAAAACTCACGTTAAGGGATTTTGGTCATGAGATCAGATCTGAGCTCGTTTGGCCGTGGCCGT
GCTCGTCCTCGTCGGCCGGCTTGTCGACGACGGCGGTCTCCGTCGTCAGGATCATCCGGGCCACAAGCTT
GCTGACAGAAGCCTCAAGAAAAAAAAAATTCTTCTTCGACTATGCTGGAGGCAGAGATGATCGAGCCGGT
AGTTAACTATATATAGCTAAATTGGTTCCATCACCTCGAGTCAGCATCTGGTTACGTAACTCTGGCAACC
AGTAACACGCTTAAGGTTTGGAACAACACTAAACTACCTTGCGGTACTACCATTGACACTACACATCCTT
AATTCCAATCCTGTCTGGCCTCCTTCACCTTTTAACCATCTTGCCCATTCCAACTCGTGTCAGATTGCGT
ATCAAGTGAAAAAAAAAAAATTTTAAAATCTTTAACCCAATCAGGTAATAACTGTCGCCTCTTTTATCTG
CCGCACTGCATGAGGTGTCCCCTTAGTGGGAAAGAGTACTGAGCCAACCCTGGAGGACAGCAAGGGAAAA
ATACCTACAACTTGCTTCATAATGGTCGTAAAAACAATCCTTGTCGGATATAAGTGTTGTAGACTGTCCC
TTATCCTCTGCGATGTTCTTCCTCTCAAAGTTTGCGATTTCTCTCTATCAGAATTGCCATCAAGAGACTC
AGGACTAATTTCGCAGTCCCACACGCACTCGTACATGATTGGCTGAAATTTCCCTAAAGAATTTCTTTTT
CACGAAAATTTTTTTTTACACAAGATTTTCAGCAGATATAAAATGGAGAGCAGGACCTCCGCTGTGACTC
TTCTTTTTTTTCTTTTATTCTCACTACATACATTTTAGTTATTCGCCAACGGCAACTAGTAAAAATGCGC
GGAGCTCCTAAGAAAAAGCGCAAAGTCCGGCCGGCATCTAGACCCGGGGAGCGCCCCTTCCAGTGTCGCA
TTTGCATGCGGAACTTTTCGCGCCAGGACAGGCTTGACAGGCATACCCGTACTCATACCGGTGAAAAACC
GTTTCAGTGTCGGATCTGTATGCGAAATTTCTCCCAGAAGGAGCACTTGGCGGGGCATCTACGTACGCAC
ACCGGCGAGAAGCCATTCCAATGCCGAATATGCATGCGCAACTTCAGTCGCCGCGACAACCTGAACCGGC
ACCTAAAAACCCACCTGAGGAACATATGCGGCGGAGGCACACCTGCAGCTGCGTCGACTCTAGAGGATCC
ATCTGCTGGAGACATGAGAGCTGCCAACCTTTGGCCAAGCCCGCTCATGATCAAACGCTCTAAGAAGAAC
AGCCTGGCCTTGTCCCTGACGGCCGACCAGATGGTCAGTGCCTTGTTGGATGCTGAGCCCCCCATACTCT
ATTCCGAGTATGATCCTACCAGACCCTTCAGTGAAGCTTCGATGATGGGCTTACTGACCAACCTGGCAGA
CAGGGAGCTGGTTCACATGATCAACTGGGCGAAGAGGGTGCCAGGCTTTGTGGATTTGACCCTCCATGAT
CAGGTCCACCTTCTAGAATGTGCCTGGCTAGAGATCCTGATGATTGGTCTCGTCTGGCGCTCCATGGAGC
ACCCAGTGAAGCTACTGTTTGCTCCTAACTTGCTCTTGGACAGGAACCAGGGAAAATGTGTAGAGGGCAT
GGTGGAGATCTTCGACATGCTGCTGGCTACATCATCTCGGTTCCGCATGATGAATCTGCAGGGAGAGGAG
TTTGTGTGCCTCAAATCTATTATTTTGCTTAATTCTGGAGTGTACACATTTCTGTCCAGCACCCTGAAGT
CTCTGGAAGAGAAGGACCATATCCACCGAGTCCTGGACAAGATCACAGACACTTTGATCCACCTGATGGC
CAAGGCAGGCCTGACCCTGCAGCAGCAGCACCAGCGGCTGGCCCAGCTCCTCCTCATCCTCTCCCACATC
AGGCACATGAGTAACAAAGGCATGGAGCATCTGTACAGCATGAAGTGCAAGAACGTGGTGCCCCTCTATG
ACCTGCTGCTGGAGATGCTGGACGCCCACCGCCTACATGCGCCCACTAGCCGTGGAGGGGCATCCGTGGA
GGAGACGGACCAAAGCCACTTGGCCACTGCGGGCTCTACTTCATCGCCTAGGGCCGACGCGCTGGACGAT
TTCGATCTCGACATGCTGGGTTCTGATGCCCTCGATGACTTTGACCTGGATATGTTGGGAAGCGACGCAT
TGGATGACTTTGATCTGGACATGCTCGGCTCCGATGCTCTGGACGATTTCGATCTCGATATGTTAATTAA
CTACCCGTACGACGTTCCGGACTACGCTTCTTGAGGTACCATCGGTAGACCGGTCTTGCTAGATTCTAAT
CAAGAGGATGTCAGAATGCCATTTGCCTGAGAGATGCAGGCTTCATTTTTGATACTTTTTTATTTGTAAC
CTATATAGTATAGGATTTTTTTTGTCATTTTGTTTCTTCTCGTACGAGCTTGCTCCTGATCAGCCTATCT
CGCAGCTGATGAATATCTTGTGGTAGGGGTTTGGGAAAATCATTCGAGTTTGATGTTTTTCTTGGTATTT
CCCACTCCTCTTCAGAGTACAGAAGATTAAGTGAGAGCTAGCATATCATATAGAAGTCATCGCGGCAGAT
CAATTCATCAATCGGAGTGAGGATATTGCGAGTTTACCACCATCAATCGGAGTGAGGATCTCCAATTGGT
GACGGTCCAGTCATCAATCGGAGTGAGGATTCAGCTGCTTCTCGAGGCCGCACATCAATCGGAGTGAGGA
TGTACAGGGTGGGCTGTTCCACCATCAATCGGAGTGAGGATTTGCGTCAATGGGGCGGAGTTCATCAATC
GGAGTGAGGATATCGAAGTCATCGAGAGCACTCATCAATCGGAGTGAGGATATACTCCACCCATTGACGT
CACATCAATCGGAGTGAGGATTGGAACCAGAAGGGTCTCTTCATCAATCGGAGTGAGGATACCCTATGGG
CGCGCCACCCTATGGCATGCATGTGCTCTGTATGTATATAAAACTCTTGTTTTCTTCTTTTCTCTAAATA
TTCTTTCCTTATACATTAGGTCCTTTGTAGCATAAATTACTATACTTCTATAGACACGCAAACACAAATA
CACACACTAAATTACCGGATCAATTCGAAGCTTAAATCGAAACGCGAATTCATGGTGAGCAAGGGCGAGG
AGCTGTTCACCGGGGTGGTGCCCATCCTGGTCGAGCTGGACGGCGACGTAAACGGCCACAAGTTCAGCGT
GTCCGGCGAGGGCGAGGGCGATGCCACCTACGGCAAGCTGACCCTGAAGTTCATCTGCACCACCGGCAAG
CTGCCCGTGCCCTGGCCCACCCTCGTGACCACCCTGACCTACGGCGTGCAGTGCTTCAGCCGCTACCCCG
ACCACATGAAGCAGCACGACTTCTTCAAGTCCGCCATGCCCGAAGGCTACGTCCAGGAGCGCACCATCTT
CTTCAAGGACGACGGCAACTACAAGACCCGCGCCGAGGTGAAGTTCGAGGGCGACACCCTGGTGAACCGC
ATCGAGCTGAAGGGCATCGACTTCAAGGAGGACGGCAACATCCTGGGGCACAAGCTGGAGTACAACTACA
ACAGCCACAACGTCTATATCATGGCCGACAAGCAGAAGAACGGCATCAAGGTGAACTTCAAGATCCGCCA
CAACATCGAGGACGGCAGCGTGCAGCTCGCCGACCACTACCAGCAGAACACCCCCATCGGCGACGGCCCC
GTGCTGCTGCCCGACAACCACTACCTGAGCACCCAGAGCGCCCTGAGCAAAGACCCCAACGAGAAGCGCG
ATCACATGGTCCTGCTGGAGTTCGTGACCGCCGCCGGGATCACTCTCGGCATGGACGAGCTGTACAAGGC
CGCGGCGGCCGCCAGCTTTCTAGAACAAAAACTCATCTCAGAAGAGGATCTGAATAGCGCCGTCGACCAT
CATCATCATCATCATTGACCGGTCTTGCTAGATTCTAATCAAGAGGATGTCAGAATGCCATTTGCCTGAG
AGATGCAGGCTTCATTTTTGATACTTTTTTATTTGTAACCTATATAGTATAGGATTTTTTTTGTCATTTT
GTT
Features (pLannotate 1.2.2; 17 found; start..end, strand, type, name):
    157..568     +  promoter       TEF1 promoter: S. cerevisiae TEF1; promoter for EF-1α
    576..623     +  promoter       EM7 promoter: synthetic bacterial promoter&nbsp
    642..1016    +  CDS            BleoR: antibiotic-binding protein; Sh ble from Streptoalloteichus hindustanus; confers resistance to bleomycin, phleomycin, and Zeocin™
   1082..1329    +  terminator     CYC1 terminator: S. cerevisiae CYC1; transcription terminator for CYC1
   1404..1992    -  rep_origin     ori: high-copy-number ColE1/pMB1/pBR322/pUC origin of replication
   2087..2173    -  CDS            groL1 (fragment): CH601_MYCA1 - Also known as groEL1 From Mycobacterium avium (strain 104).
   3273..3290    -  misc_feature   MCS (fragment): pUC18/19 multiple cloning site
   3295..4177    +  CDS            ERT2 (fragment): mutated ligand-binding domain of the human estrogen receptor (Feil et al., 1997)
   4186..4335    +  CDS            VP64: tetrameric repeat of the minimal activation domain of herpes simplex virus VP16 (Beerli et al., 1998)
   4410..4656    +  terminator     AOX1 terminator: Pichia pastoris AOX1; transcription terminator for AOX1
   4663..4681    +  promoter       CUP1 promoter (fragment): S. cerevisiae CUP1; inducible metallothionein promoter, regulated by Cu2+
   4750..4775    +  CDS            CyPet (fragment): cyan fluorescent protein optimized for FRET with YPet (Nguyen and Daugherty, 2005)
   4870..4892    -  promoter       CMV promoter (fragment): human cytomegalovirus (CMV) immediate early promoter
   4952..4972    -  enhancer       CMV enhancer (fragment): human cytomegalovirus immediate early enhancer; contains an 18-bp deletion relative to the standard CMV enhancer
   5232..5948    +  CDS            EGFP: EGFP is a basic (constitutively fluorescent) green fluorescent protein published in 1996, derived from Aequorea victoria. It is reported to be a rapidly-maturing weak dimer with moderate acid sensitivity.
   6018..6035    +  CDS            capTEV™ (fragment): composite tag for in vivo biotinylation, TEV protease cleavage, and 6xHis tagging
   6059..142     +  terminator     AOX1 terminator (across the origin): Pichia pastoris AOX1; transcription terminator for AOX1
