[The description below was written by a language model from this plasmid's Addgene catalogue record and pLannotate feature annotations shown in this document.]
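Description:
PP228 is a yeast expression plasmid built on the pPICZ A backbone, a vector family designed for Pichia pastoris, and it carries a GFP reporter. It is propagated in E. coli through a high-copy ColE1/pUC-type origin. Selection in both hosts relies on one Sh ble (BleoR) cassette conferring Zeocin resistance. This cassette has a yeast TEF1 promoter and the synthetic bacterial EM7 promoter placed in tandem upstream, and a CYC1 terminator downstream. No yeast replication origin is annotated, which fits the integrative design typical of pPICZ vectors, although the record does not describe the integration strategy.

The feature table shows two expression units, each ending in an AOX1 terminator. The first encodes a fusion containing an ERT2-type mutated estrogen receptor ligand-binding domain followed by the VP64 activation domain. This arrangement is characteristic of a ligand-gated synthetic transcriptional activator. About a kilobase upstream of ERT2 is unannotated, and the DNA-binding portion and the promoter driving the activator are not identified in the table. The catalogue entry names ppTEF1 as the promoter, so that element probably lies in this region. The second unit contains an EGFP coding sequence followed by a short His-tag-like fragment. According to the catalogue it sits behind a minimal CYC promoter (mCYC), which would presumably depend on the activator for output; any operator sites are not annotated. The small hits to groL1, CUP1, CyPet and CMV are short fragments and are probably spurious matches.

The plasmid was deposited as part of work on programmable, inducible production of biologics in yeast, where it corresponds to a reporter strain used to compare promoter and minimal promoter combinations.
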