Addgene plasmid #78942: PP228
Purpose: Expresses GFP. Figures 3 and 4. Strain 8. Promoter: ppTEF1, minimal Promoter: mCYC.
Depositing lab: Timothy Lu. Depositing organization: Massachusetts Institute of Technology. Publication: Synthetic biology and microbioreactor platforms for programmable production of biologics at the point-of-care. Perez-Pinera P, Han N, Cleto S, Cao J, Purcell O, Shah KA, Lee K, Ram R, Lu TK. Nat Commun. 2016 Jul 29;7:12211. doi: 10.1038/ncomms12211. PubMed 27470089.
Backbone
  Vector backbone: pPICZ A
  Vector type: Yeast Expression
  Selectable markers: Zeocin
Growth in bacteria
  Bacterial resistance: Bleocin (Zeocin), 50 μg/mL
  Growth temperature: 37°C
  Growth strain: DH5alpha
  Copy number: Unknown
Gene/Insert
  Gene/Insert name: GFP
Terms and licenses: Academic/Nonprofit Terms; Industry Terms: Not Available to Industry
How to cite: PP228 was a gift from Timothy Lu (Addgene plasmid # 78942 ; http://n2t.net/addgene:78942 ; RRID:Addgene_78942)
