>Addgene plasmid #78942 | PP228 | addgene partial sequence | sequence record 154133 | EGFP-N 5'-CGTCGCCGTCCAGCTCGACCAG-3'
CTCACCATGAATTCGCGTTTCGATTTAAGCTTCGAATTGATCCGGTAATTTAGTGTGTGTATTTGTGTTT
GCGTGTCTATAGAAGTATAGTAATTTATGCTACAAAGGACCTAATGTATAAGGAAAGAATATTTAGAGAA
AAGAAGAAAACAAGAGTTTTATATACATACAGAGCACATGCATGCCATAGGGTGGCGCGCCCATAGGGTA
TCCTCACTCCGATTGATGAAGAGACCCTTCTGGTTCCAATCCTCACTCCGATTGATGTGACGTCAATGGG
TGGAGTATATCCTCACTCCGATTGATGAGTGCTCTCGATGACTTCGATATCCTCACTCCGATTGATGAAC
TCCGCCCCATTGACGCAAATCCTCACTCCGATTGATGGTGGAACAGCCCACCCTGTACATCCTCACTCCG
ATTGATGTGCGGCCTCGAGAAGCAGCTGAATCCTCACTCCGATTGATGACTGGACCGTCACCAATTGGAG
ATCCTCACTCCGATTGATGGTGGTAAACTCGCAATATCCTCACTCCGATTGATGAATTGATCTGCCGCGA
TGACTTCTATATGATATGCTAGCTCTCACTTAATCTTCTGTACTCTGAAGAGGAGTGGGAAATACCAAGA
AAAACATCAAACTCGAATGATTTTCCCAAACCCCTACCACAAGATATTCATCAGCTGCGAGATAGGCTGA
TCAGGAGCAAGCTCGTACGAGAAGAAACAAAATGACA
