>Addgene plasmid #78942 | PP228 | addgene partial sequence | sequence record 154134 | pBR322ori-3 5'-tttgtttgcaagcagcagat-3'
CCTTTGATCTTTTCTACGGGGTCTGACGCTCAGTGGAACGAAAACTCACGTTAAGGGATTTTGGTCATGA
GATCAGATCTGAGCTCGTTTGGCCGTGGCCGTGCTCGTCCTCGTCGGCCGGCTTGTCGACGACGGCGGTC
TCCGTCGTCAGGATCATCCGGGCCACAAGCTTGCTGACAGAAGCCTCAAGAAAAAAAAAATTCTTCTTCG
ACTATGCTGGAGGCAGAGATGATCGAGCCGGTAGTTAACTATATATAGCTAAATTGGTTCCATCACCTCG
AGTCAGCATCTGGTTACGTAACTCTGGCAACCAGTAACACGCTTAAGGTTTGGAACAACACTAAACTACC
TTGCGGTACTACCATTGACACTACACATCCTTAATTCCAATCCTGTCTGGCCTCCTTCACCTTTTAACCA
TCTTGCCCATTCCAACTCGTGTCAGATTGCGTATCAAGTGAAAAAAAAAAAATTTTAAAATCTTTAACCC
AATCAGGTAATAACTGTCGCCTCTTTTATCTGCCGCACTGCATGAGGTGTCCCCTTAGTGGGAAAGAGTA
CTGAGCCAACCCTGGAGGACAGCAAGGGAAAAATACCTACAACTTGCTTCATAATGGTCGTAAAAACAAT
CCTTGTCGGATATAAGTGTTGTAGACTGTCCCTTATCCTCTGCGATGTTCTTCCTCTCAAAGTTTGCGAT
TTCTCTCTATCAGAATTGCCATCAAGAGACTCAGGACTAATTTCGCAGTCCCACACGCACTCGTACATGA
TTGGCTGA
